Addgene plasmid #109866: pHH0103_KPNA2_Arm
Purpose: Protein expression and purification of KPNA2_Arm
Depositing lab: Sachdev Sidhu. Depositing organization: University of Toronto. Publication: Large-scale survey and database of high affinity ligands for peptide recognition modules. Teyra J, Kelil A, Jain S, Helmy M, Jajodia R, Hooda Y, Gu J, D'Cruz AA, Nicholson SE, Min J, Sudol M, Kim PM, Bader GD, Sidhu SS. Mol Syst Biol. 2020 Dec;16(12):e9310. doi: 10.15252/msb.20199310. PubMed 33438817.
Backbone
  Vector backbone: pHH0103
  Vector type: Bacterial Expression
Growth in bacteria
  Bacterial resistance: Ampicillin, 100 μg/mL
  Growth temperature: 37°C
  Growth strain: DH5alpha
  Copy number: Low Copy
Gene/Insert
  Gene/Insert name: KPNA2_Arm
  Species: H. sapiens (human)
  Entrez Gene: KPNA2 (a.k.a. IPOA1, PTAC58, QIP2, RCH1, SRP1-alpha, SRP1alpha)
  Cloning method: Restriction Enzyme; 5′ cloning site Sfi1 (unknown if destroyed); 3′ cloning site Not1 (unknown if destroyed)
Terms and licenses: Academic/Nonprofit Terms; Industry Terms: Not Available to Industry
How to cite: pHH0103_KPNA2_Arm was a gift from Sachdev Sidhu (Addgene plasmid # 109866 ; http://n2t.net/addgene:109866 ; RRID:Addgene_109866)
