[The description below was written by a language model from this plasmid's Addgene catalogue record and pLannotate feature annotations shown in this document.]
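Description:
pHH0103_KPNA2_Arm is a bacterial expression plasmid of about 8 kb, built on the pHH0103 backbone, for producing and purifying the armadillo-repeat (Arm) region of human KPNA2 (importin alpha-1) in E. coli. KPNA2 is the nuclear import adapter that binds simple or bipartite nuclear localisation signals and couples cargo to KPNB1. The annotated insert is a fragment of the gene rather than the full coding sequence, cloned by restriction enzymes between SfiI and NotI sites.

Expression is driven by the strong hybrid tac promoter, followed by a lac operator. The plasmid also carries lacI under the lacIq promoter, so transcription stays repressed until it is induced with IPTG. The open reading frame begins with a 6xHis tag, continues through Schistosoma japonicum glutathione S-transferase, and then reaches the KPNA2 fragment. This arrangement appears to give an N-terminally His- and GST-tagged fusion suited to nickel or glutathione affinity purification, and an fd phage terminator lies just downstream.

Beyond the terminator are two fragments of M13 gene III, along with partial TcR, rop and tet promoter sequences. These look like remnants of a pBR322-type phagemid ancestor and are not obviously functional parts of the expression cassette. The plasmid replicates from a ColE1/pMB1-family origin with the pBR322 bom region. An f1 origin, which interrupts the rop sequence, could support single-stranded DNA production with helper phage. Selection is by ampicillin through β-lactamase, and the repository lists the plasmid as low copy. It belongs to a collection made for a large-scale survey of high-affinity ligands for peptide recognition modules, where the purified domain would plausibly serve as a binding target.
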