Features (pLannotate 1.2.2; 21 found; start..end, strand, type, name):
      1..29      +  promoter       tac promoter: strong E. coli promoter; hybrid between the trp and lac UV5 promoters
     37..53      +  protein_bind   lac operator: The lac repressor binds to the lac operator to inhibit transcription in E. coli. This inhibition can be relieved by adding lactose or isopropyl-β-D-thiogalactopyranoside (IPTG). lac repressor encoded by lacI
    138..155     +  CDS            6xHis: 6xHis affinity tag
    171..824     +  CDS            GST26_SCHJA: Experimental evidence at protein level: Swiss-Prot protein existence level 1. GST isoenzymes appear to play a central role in the parasite detoxification system. Other functions are also suspected including a role in increasing the solubility of haematin in the parasite gut. From Schistosoma japonicum (Blood fluke).
    906..2189    +  CDS            KPNA2 (fragment): IMA1_HUMAN - Also known as RCH1, SRP1. Experimental evidence at protein level: Swiss-Prot protein existence level 1. Functions in nuclear protein import as an adapter protein for nuclear receptor KPNB1. Binds specifically and directly to substrates containing either a simple or bipartite NLS motif. Docking of the importin/substrate complex to the nuclear pore complex (NPC) is mediated by KPNB1 through binding to nucleoporin FxFG repeats and the complex is subsequently translocated through the pore by an energy requiring, Ran-dependent mechanism. At the nucleoplasmic side of the NPC, Ran binds
   2205..2252    +  terminator     fd terminator (sequence withheld): central terminator from bacteriophage fd (Otsuka and Kunisawa, 1982)
   2257..2469    +  CDS            M13 gene III (fragment) (sequence partly withheld): pIII; III; minor coat protein
   2484..2954    +  CDS            M13 gene III (fragment) (sequence partly withheld): pIII; III; minor coat protein
   2976..3046    +  CDS            TcR (fragment): tetracycline efflux protein; tet; confers resistance to tetracycline
   3288..3668    -  CDS            YPB1_ECOLX: Protein predicted: Swiss-Prot protein existence level 4. From Escherichia coli.
   3685..3836    +  CDS            rop (fragment): Rop protein, which maintains plasmids at low copy number; rop
   3872..4300    -  rep_origin     f1 ori (sequence partly withheld): f1 bacteriophage origin of replication; arrow indicates direction of (+) strand synthesis
   4309..4348    +  CDS            rop (fragment): Rop protein, which maintains plasmids at low copy number; rop
   4450..4590    +  misc_feature   bom: basis of mobility region from pBR322
   4776..5363    -  rep_origin     ori: high-copy-number ColE1/pMB1/pBR322/pUC origin of replication
   5534..6394    -  CDS            AmpR: β-lactamase; bla; confers resistance to ampicillin, carbenicillin, and related antibiotics
   6395..6499    -  promoter       AmpR promoter: bla
   6608..6685    +  promoter       lacIq promoter: lacI (mutant); In the lacIq allele, a single base change in the promoter boosts expression of the lacI gene about 10-fold.
   6686..7768    +  CDS            lacI: lac repressor; lacI; The lac repressor binds to the lac operator to inhibit transcription in E. coli. This inhibition can be relieved by adding lactose or isopropyl-β-D-thiogalactopyranoside (IPTG).
   7781..7802    +  protein_bind   CAP binding site: CAP binding activates transcription in the presence of cAMP. E. coli catabolite activator protein
   7821..7838    +  promoter       tet promoter (fragment): E. coli promoter for tetracycline efflux protein gene
>Addgene plasmid #109866 | pHH0103_KPNA2_Arm | addgene full sequence | sequence record 214890 | Addgene NGS Result
TTGACAATTAATCATCGGCTCGTATAATGTGTGGAATTGTGAGCGGATAACAATTTCACACAGGAAACAG
CCAGTCCGTTTAGGTGTTTTCACGAGCACTTCACCAACAAGGACCATAGATTATGAAAATCGAAGAACAC
CATCACCATCACCATTCCAGCGGTAAGCTTATGTCCCCTATACTAGGTTATTGGAAAATTAAGGGCCTTG
TGCAACCCACTCGACTTCTTTTGGAATATCTTGAAGAAAAATATGAAGAGCATTTGTATGAGCGCGATGA
AGGTGATAAATGGCGAAACAAAAAGTTTGAATTGGGTTTGGAGTTTCCCAATCTTCCTTATTATATTGAT
GGTGATGTTAAATTAACACAGTCTATGGCCATCATACGTTATATAGCTGACAAGCACAACATGTTGGGTG
GTTGTCCAAAAGAGCGTGCAGAGATTTCAATGCTTGAAGGAGCGGTTTTGGATATTAGATACGGTGTTTC
GAGAATTGCATATAGTAAAGACTTTGAAACTCTCAAAGTTGATTTTCTTAGCAAGCTACCTGAAATGCTG
AAAATGTTCGAAGATCGTTTATGTCATAAAACATATTTAAATGGTGATCATGTAACCCATCCTGACTTCA
TGTTGTATGACGCTCTTGATGTTGTTTTATACATGGACCCAATGTGCCTGGATGCGTTCCCAAAATTAGT
TTGTTTTAAAAAACGTATTGAAGCTATCCCACAAATTGATAAGTACTTGAAATCCAGCAAGTATATAGCA
TGGCCTTTGCAGGGCTGGCAAGCCACGTTTGGTGGTGGCGACCATCCTCCAAAATCGGATCTGGAAGTTC
TGTTCCAGGGGCCCCTGTCCAGCGGTCTGGTTCCGCGTGGTTCCGGTACCGCGGCCCAGCCGGCCAATCA
GGGTACCGTTAACTGGAGTGTCGATGACATTGTGAAAGGCATCAACAGCTCTAATGTGGAAAACCAGCTG
CAAGCAACCCAGGCGGCCCGTAAACTGCTGTCACGCGAAAAGCAACCGCCGATTGATAATATTATCCGTG
CGGGTCTGATCCCGAAATTTGTTTCGTTCCTGGGTCGTACCGACTGCAGCCCGATTCAGTTTGAATCTGC
GTGGGCCCTGACGAACATCGCCAGCGGTACCTCTGAACAAACGAAGGCAGTGGTTGATGGCGGTGCCATT
CCGGCATTCATCTCACTGCTGGCTTCGCCGCATGCGCACATTTCAGAACAGGCTGTGTGGGCGCTGGGTA
ATATCGCGGGCGATGGTTCGGTTTTTCGTGACCTGGTCATTAAATATGGTGCAGTCGATCCGCTGCTGGC
CCTGCTGGCAGTGCCGGACATGAGTTCCCTGGCCTGCGGCTACCTGCGTAATCTGACCTGGACGCTGAGC
AACCTGTGTCGCAACAAAAATCCGGCCCCGCCGATTGATGCAGTGGAACAGATCCTGCCGACCCTGGTTC
GTCTGCTGCATCACGATGACCCGGAAGTTCTGGCTGATACCTGTTGGGCGATTTCATATCTGACGGACGG
CCCGAATGAACGCATCGGTATGGTCGTGAAAACCGGCGTTGTCCCGCAGCTGGTTAAGCTGCTGGGTGCG
TCTGAACTGCCGATTGTCACCCCGGCTCTGCGTGCGATTGGCAACATCGTGACCGGTACGGATGAACAGA
CGCAAGTGGTTATTGACGCAGGCGCTCTGGCGGTGTTCCCGAGTCTGCTGACCAATCCGAAAACGAACAT
CCAGAAGGAAGCTACCTGGACGATGTCCAATATTACCGCGGGTCGCCAGGATCAAATCCAGCAAGTCGTG
AACCATGGCCTGGTTCCGTTTCTGGTTAGTGTCCTGTCCAAAGCCGATTTCAAAACCCAGAAGGAAGCCG
TGTGGGCAGTTACCAACTATACGAGCGGCGGTACGGTTGAACAAATTGTCTACCTGGTGCACTGCGGTAT
TATCGAACCGCTGATGAATCTGCTGACCGCCAAAGATACGAAGATTATCCTGGTCATTCTGGACGCAATT
AGCAACATCTTCCAGGCAGCTGAAAAACTGGGCGAAACCGAAAAGCTGTCTATTATGATCGAAGAATGTG
GCGGTCTGGATAAGATCGAAGCTCTGCAAAACCATGAAAACGAAAGTGTGTACAAGGCATCACTGTCGCT
GATCGAAAAGTACTTTTCCGCGGCCGCATA
[142 nt withheld, positions 2201-2342]
C
[98 nt withheld, positions 2344-2441]
AGTTTGTACTGGTGACGAAACTCAGTGTCTAGCTAGAGTGGC
[149 nt withheld, positions 2484-2632]
T
[41 nt withheld, positions 2634-2674]
T
[62 nt withheld, positions 2676-2737]
A
[35 nt withheld, positions 2739-2773]
CCTCCCTCAATCGGTTGAATGTCGCCCTTTTGTCTTTGGCGCTGGTAAACCATATGAA
[86 nt withheld, positions 2832-2917]
T
[54 nt withheld, positions 2919-2972]
CTAGCGCCGCCCTATACCTTGTCTGCCTCCCCGCGTTGCGTCGCGGTGCATGGAGCCGGGCCACCTCGAC
CTGAATGGAAGCCGGCGGCACCTCGCTAACGGATTCACCACTCCAAGAATTGGAGCCAATCAATTCTTGC
GGAGAACTGTGAATGCGCAAACCAACCCTTGGCAGAACATATCCATCGCGTCCGCCATCTCCAGCAGCCG
CACGCGGCGCATCTCGGGCAGCGTTGGGTCCTGGCCACGGGTGCGCATGATCGTGCTCCTGTCGTTGAGG
ACCCGGCTAGGCTGGCGGGGTTGCCTTACTGGTTAGCAGAATGAATCACCGATACGCGAGCGAACGTGAA
GCGACTGCTGCTGCAAAACGTCTGCGACCTGAGCAACAACATGAATGGTCTTCGGTTTCCGTGTTTCGTA
AAGTCTGGAAACGCGGAAGTCAGCGCCCTGCACCATTATGTTCCGGATCTGCATCGCAGGATGCTGCTGG
CTACCCTGTGGAACACCTACATCTGTATTAACGAAGCGCTGGCATTGACCCTGAGTGATTTTTCTCTGGT
CCCGCCGCATCCATACCGCCAGTTGTTTACCCTCACAACGTTCCAGTAACCGGGCATGTTCATCATCAGT
AACCCGTATCGTGAGCATCCTCTCTCGTTTCATCGGTATCATTACCCCCATGAACAGAAATCCCCCTTAC
ACGGAGGCATCAGTGACCAAACAGGAAAAAACCGCCCTTAACATGGCCCGCTTTATCAGAAGCCAGACAT
TAACGCTTCTGGAGAAACTCAACGAGCTGGACGCGGATGAACAGGCAGACATCTGTGAATCGCTTCACGA
CCACGCTGATGAGCTTTACCGCAGGATCCGCGAAATTGTAAGCGTTAATATTTTGTTAAAATTCGCGTTA
AATTTTTGTTAAATCAGCTCATTTTTTAACCAATAGGCCGAAATCGGCAAAATCCCTTATAAATCAAAAG
AATAGACCGAGATAGGGT
[37 nt withheld, positions 3971-4007]
AAAGAACGTGGACTCCAACGTCAAAGG
[49 nt withheld, positions 4035-4083]
T
[91 nt withheld, positions 4085-4175]
G
[124 nt withheld, positions 4177-4300]
CGCGGATCCTGCCTCGCGCGTTTCGGTGATGACGGTGAAAACCTCTGACACATGCAGCTCCCGGAGACGG
TCACAGCTTGTCTGTAAGCGGATGCCGGGAGCAGACAAGCCCGTCAGGGCGCGTCAGCGGGTGTTGGCGG
GTGTCGGGGCGCAGCCATGACCCAGTCACGTAGCGATAGCGGAGTGTATACTGGCTTAACTATGCGGCAT
CAGAGCAGATTGTACTGAGAGTGCACCATATGCGGTGTGAAATACCGCACAGATGCGTAAGGAGAAAATA
CCGCATCAGGCGCTCTTCCGCTTCCTCGCTCACTGACTCGCTGCGCTCGGTCGTTCGGCTGCGGCGAGCG
GTATCAGCTCACTCAAAGGCGGTAATACGGTTATCCACAGAATCAGGGGATAACGCAGGAAAGAACATGT
GAGCAAAAGGCCAGCAAAAGGCCAGGAACCGTAAAAAGGCCGCGTTGCTGGCGTTTTTCCATAGGCTCCG
CCCCCCTGACGAGCATCACAAAAATCGACGCTCAAGTCAGAGGTGGCGAAACCCGACAGGACTATAAAGA
TACCAGGGTTTCCCCCTGGAAGCTCCCTCGTGCGCTCTCCTGTTCCGACCCTGCCGCTTACCGGATACCT
GTCCGCCTTTCTCCCTTCGGGAAGCGTGGCGCTTTCTCATAGCTCACGCTGTAGGTATCTCAGTTCGGTG
TAGGTCGTTCGCTCCAAGCTGGGCTGTGTGCACGAACCCCCCGTTCAGCCCGACCGCTGCGCCTTATCCG
GTAACTATCGTCTTGAGTCCAACCCGGTAAGACACGACTTATCGCCACTGGCAGCAGCCACTGGTAACAG
GATTAGCAGAGCGAGGTATGTAGGCGGTGCTACAGAGTTCTTGAAGTGGTGGCCTAACTACGGCTACACT
AGAAGGACAGTATTTGGTATCTGCGCTCTGCTGAAGCCAGTTACCTTCGGAAAAAGAGTTGGTAGCTCTT
GATCCGGCAAACAAACCACCGCTGGTAGCGGTGGTTTTTTTGTTTGCAAGCAGCAGATTACGCGCAGAAA
AAAAGGATCTCAAGAAGATCCTTTGATCTTTTCTACGGGGTCTGACGCTCAGTGGAACGAAAACTCACGT
TAAGGGATTTTGGTCATGAGATTATCAAAAAGGATCTTCACCTAGATCCTTTTAAATTAAAAATGAAGTT
TTAAATCAATCTAAAGTATATATGAGTAAACTTGGTCTGACAGTTACCAATGCTTAATCAGTGAGGCACC
TATCTCAGCGATCTGTCTATTTCGTTCATCCATAGTTGCCTGACTCCCCGTCGTGTAGATAACTACGATA
CGGGAGGGCTTACCATCTGGCCCCAGTGCTGCAATGATACCGCGAGACCCACGCTCACCGGCTCCAGATT
TATCAGCAATAAACCAGCCAGCCGGAAGGGCCGAGCGCAGAAGTGGTCCTGCAACTTTATCCGCCTCCAT
CCAGTCTATTAATTGTTGCCGGGAAGCTAGAGTAAGTAGTTCGCCAGTTAATAGTTTGCGCAACGTTGTT
GCCATTGCTGCAGGCATCGTGGTGTCACGCTCGTCGTTTGGTATGGCTTCATTCAGCTCCGGTTCCCAAC
GATCAAGGCGAGTTACATGATCCCCCATGTTGTGCAAAAAAGCGGTTAGCTCCTTCGGTCCTCCGATCGT
TGTCAGAAGTAAGTTGGCCGCAGTGTTATCACTCATGGTTATGGCAGCACTGCATAATTCTCTTACTGTC
ATGCCATCCGTAAGATGCTTTTCTGTGACTGGTGAGTACTCAACCAAGTCATTCTGAGAATAGTGTATGC
GGCGACCGAGTTGCTCTTGCCCGGCGTCAACACGGGATAATACCGCGCCACATAGCAGAACTTTAAAAGT
GCTCATCATTGGAAAACGTTCTTCGGGGCGAAAACTCTCAAGGATCTTACCGCTGTTGAGATCCAGTTCG
ATGTAACCCACTCGTGCACCCAACTGATCTTCAGCATCTTTTACTTTCACCAGCGTTTCTGGGTGAGCAA
AAACAGGAAGGCAAAATGCCGCAAAAAAGGGAATAAGGGCGACACGGAAATGTTGAATACTCATACTCTT
CCTTTTTCAATATTATTGAAGCATTTATCAGGGTTATTGTCTCATGAGCGGATACATATTTGAATGTATT
TAGAAAAATAAACAAATAGGGGTTCCGCGCACATTTCCCCGAAAAGTGCCACCTGACGTCTAAGAAACCA
TTATTATCATGACATTAACCTATAAAAATAGGCGTATCACGAGGCCCTTTCGTCTTCAAGAATTCCCGAC
ACCATCGAATGGTGCAAAACCTTTCGCGGTATGGCATGATAGCGCCCGGAAGAGAGTCAATTCAGGGTGG
TGAATGTGAAACCAGTAACGTTATACGATGTCGCAGAGTATGCCGGTGTCTCTTATCAGACCGTTTCCCG
CGTGGTGAACCAGGCCAGCCACGTTTCTGCGAAAACGCGGGAAAAAGTGGAAGCGGCGATGGCGGAGCTG
AATTACATTCCCAACCGCGTGGCACAACAACTGGCGGGCAAACAGTCGTTGCTGATTGGCGTTGCCACCT
CCAGTCTGGCCCTGCACGCGCCGTCGCAAATTGTCGCGGCGATTAAATCTCGCGCCGATCAACTGGGTGC
CAGCGTGGTGGTGTCGATGGTAGAACGAAGCGGCGTCGAAGCCTGTAAAGCGGCGGTGCACAATCTTCTC
GCGCAACGCGTCAGTGGGCTGATCATTAACTATCCGCTGGATGACCAGGATGCCATTGCTGTGGAAGCTG
CCTGCACTAATGTTCCGGCGTTATTTCTTGATGTCTCTGACCAGACACCCATCAACAGTATTATTTTCTC
CCATGAAGACGGTACGCGACTGGGCGTGGAGCATCTGGTCGCATTGGGTCACCAGCAAATCGCGCTGTTA
GCGGGCCCATTAAGTTCTGTCTCGGCGCGTCTGCGTCTGGCTGGCTGGCATAAATATCTCACTCGCAATC
AAATTCAGCCGATAGCGGAACGGGAAGGCGACTGGAGTGCCATGTCCGGTTTTCAACAAACCATGCAAAT
GCTGAATGAGGGCATCGTTCCCACTGCGATGCTGGTTGCCAACGATCAGATGGCGCTGGGCGCAATGCGC
GCCATTACCGAGTCCGGGCTGCGCGTTGGTGCGGATATCTCGGTAGTGGGATACGACGATACCGAAGACA
GCTCATGTTATATCCCGCCGTTAACCACCATCAAACAGGATTTTCGCCTGCTGGGGCAAACCAGCGTGGA
CCGCTTGCTGCAACTCTCTCAGGGCCAGGCGGTGAAGGGCAATCAGCTGTTGCCCGTCTCACTGGTGAAA
AGAAAAACCACCCTGGCGCCCAATACGCAAACCGCCTCTCCCCGCGCGTTGGCCGATTCATTAATGCAGC
TGGCACGACAGGTTTCCCGACTGGAAAGCGGGCAGTGAGCGCAACGCAATTAATGTAAGTTAGCTCACTC
ATTAGGCACAATTCTCATGTTTGACAGCTTATCATCGACTGCACGGTGCACCAATGCTTCTGGCGTCAGG
CAGCCATCGGAAGCTGTGGTATGGCTGTGCAGGTCGTAAATCACTGCATAATTCGTGTCGCTCAAGGCGC
ACTCCCGTTCTGGATAATGTTTTTTGCGCCGACATCATAACGGTTCTGGCAAATATTCTGAAATGAGCTG
