>Addgene plasmid #109866 | pHH0103_KPNA2_Arm | depositor partial sequence | sequence record 206818 | pHH0103_KPNA2_Arm sequence 1305 bps
GGCCCAGCCGGCCAATCAGGGTACCGTTAACTGGAGTGTCGATGACATTGTGAAAGGCATCAACAGCTCT
AATGTGGAAAACCAGCTGCAAGCAACCCAGGCGGCCCGTAAACTGCTGTCACGCGAAAAGCAACCGCCGA
TTGATAATATTATCCGTGCGGGTCTGATCCCGAAATTTGTTTCGTTCCTGGGTCGTACCGACTGCAGCCC
GATTCAGTTTGAATCTGCGTGGGCCCTGACGAACATCGCCAGCGGTACCTCTGAACAAACGAAGGCAGTG
GTTGATGGCGGTGCCATTCCGGCATTCATCTCACTGCTGGCTTCGCCGCATGCGCACATTTCAGAACAGG
CTGTGTGGGCGCTGGGTAATATCGCGGGCGATGGTTCGGTTTTTCGTGACCTGGTCATTAAATATGGTGC
AGTCGATCCGCTGCTGGCCCTGCTGGCAGTGCCGGACATGAGTTCCCTGGCCTGCGGCTACCTGCGTAAT
CTGACCTGGACGCTGAGCAACCTGTGTCGCAACAAAAATCCGGCCCCGCCGATTGATGCAGTGGAACAGA
TCCTGCCGACCCTGGTTCGTCTGCTGCATCACGATGACCCGGAAGTTCTGGCTGATACCTGTTGGGCGAT
TTCATATCTGACGGACGGCCCGAATGAACGCATCGGTATGGTCGTGAAAACCGGCGTTGTCCCGCAGCTG
GTTAAGCTGCTGGGTGCGTCTGAACTGCCGATTGTCACCCCGGCTCTGCGTGCGATTGGCAACATCGTGA
CCGGTACGGATGAACAGACGCAAGTGGTTATTGACGCAGGCGCTCTGGCGGTGTTCCCGAGTCTGCTGAC
CAATCCGAAAACGAACATCCAGAAGGAAGCTACCTGGACGATGTCCAATATTACCGCGGGTCGCCAGGAT
CAAATCCAGCAAGTCGTGAACCATGGCCTGGTTCCGTTTCTGGTTAGTGTCCTGTCCAAAGCCGATTTCA
AAACCCAGAAGGAAGCCGTGTGGGCAGTTACCAACTATACGAGCGGCGGTACGGTTGAACAAATTGTCTA
CCTGGTGCACTGCGGTATTATCGAACCGCTGATGAATCTGCTGACCGCCAAAGATACGAAGATTATCCTG
GTCATTCTGGACGCAATTAGCAACATCTTCCAGGCAGCTGAAAAACTGGGCGAAACCGAAAAGCTGTCTA
TTATGATCGAAGAATGTGGCGGTCTGGATAAGATCGAAGCTCTGCAAAACCATGAAAACGAAAGTGTGTA
CAAGGCATCACTGTCGCTGATCGAAAAGTACTTTTCCGCGGCCGC
